Addgene plasmid #129948: pRDAX-215 C-Tag Venus173/155[1] L10 FKBP EBPF2
Purpose: PPI (BiFC/TriFC) assay vector
Depositing lab: Gary Lewin. Depositing organization: Max-Delbrueck-Centrum fuer Molekulare Medizin (MDC).
Backbone
  Vector backbone: custom built
  Vector type: Mammalian Expression
Growth in bacteria
  Bacterial resistance: Ampicillin, 100 μg/mL
  Growth temperature: 37°C
  Growth strain: DH5alpha
  Copy number: High Copy
Gene/Insert
  Gene/Insert name: FKBP
  Species: M. musculus (mouse)
  Cloning method: Restriction Enzyme; 5′ cloning site unknown (unknown if destroyed); 3′ cloning site unknown (unknown if destroyed)
Terms and licenses: Academic/Nonprofit Terms; Industry Terms: Not Available to Industry
How to cite: pRDAX-215 C-Tag Venus173/155[1] L10 FKBP EBPF2 was a gift from Gary Lewin (Addgene plasmid # 129948 ; http://n2t.net/addgene:129948 ; RRID:Addgene_129948)
