[The description below was written by a language model from this plasmid's Addgene catalogue record and pLannotate feature annotations shown in this document.]
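Description:
pRDAX-215 C-Tag Venus173/155[1] L10 FKBP EBPF2 is a custom-built mammalian expression plasmid of about 6.8 kb, designed as an assay vector for detecting protein–protein interactions by bimolecular or trimolecular fluorescence complementation (BiFC/TriFC). It is maintained in E. coli through a high-copy ColE1/pUC-type origin and selected with ampicillin via a β-lactamase gene under its own bla promoter.

The expression unit is driven by the CMV immediate-early enhancer and promoter, followed by a chimeric β-globin/immunoglobulin intron that promotes efficient processing of the transcript. The first open reading frame encodes FKBP (FKBP12). The catalogue lists it as mouse, whereas the automated annotation matched the human FKBP1A entry, so the species assignment differs between the two sources. Immediately downstream sits a roughly 510 bp GFP-family fragment. Given the plasmid name, this is most plausibly the N-terminal Venus fragment fused to the C-terminus of FKBP through a linker ("C-Tag", "L10"), although the annotation only identifies it as a partial EGFP-like sequence. Such a fragment is non-fluorescent on its own and yields signal only when a complementary Venus fragment is brought close by interacting partner proteins.

An EMCV IRES then directs translation of full-length EBFP2 from the same transcript, providing a blue marker of transfection and expression level that is independent of complementation. A second chimeric intron, a WPRE and a bGH polyadenylation signal complete the cassette. A T3 promoter, a short β-globin fragment and a rabbit β-globin poly(A) signal lie further downstream as backbone remnants. FKBP is a commonly used partner in ligand-inducible dimerisation systems, so this plasmid may serve as a control or reference in the assay, but the record does not state this.
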