Features (pLannotate 1.2.2; 17 found; start..end, strand, type, name):
    155..532     +  enhancer       CMV enhancer: human cytomegalovirus immediate early enhancer
    534..733     +  promoter       CMV promoter: human cytomegalovirus (CMV) immediate early promoter
    872..1004    +  intron         chimeric intron: chimera between introns from human β-globin and immunoglobulin heavy chain genes
   1025..1348    +  CDS            FKBP1A: FKB1A_HUMAN - Also known as FKBP1, FKBP12. Experimental evidence at protein level: Swiss-Prot protein existence level 1. Keeps in an inactive conformation TGFBR1, the TGF-beta type I serine/threonine kinase receptor, preventing TGF-beta receptor activation in absence of ligand. Recruits SMAD7 to ACVR1B which prevents the association of SMAD2 and SMAD3 with the activin receptor complex, thereby blocking the activin signal. May modulate the RYR1 calcium channel activity. PPIases accelerate the folding of proteins. It catalyzes the cis-trans isomerization of proline imidic peptide bonds in oligop
   1382..1894    +  CDS            (3-F)Tyr-EGFP (fragment): (3-F)Tyr-EGFP is a basic (constitutively fluorescent) green fluorescent protein published in 2004, derived from Aequorea victoria.
   1911..2497    +  misc_feature   IRES2: internal ribosome entry site (IRES) of the encephalomyocarditis virus (EMCV)
   2498..3217    +  CDS            EBFP2: enhanced blue variant of GFP (Ai et al., 2007) mammalian codon-optimized
   3263..3395    +  intron         chimeric intron: chimera between introns from human β-globin and immunoglobulin heavy chain genes
   3404..3992    +  misc_feature   WPRE: woodchuck hepatitis virus posttranscriptional regulatory element
   3996..4012    +  misc_feature   MCS (fragment): pUC18/19 multiple cloning site
   4025..4136    +  polyA_signal   bGH poly(A) signal: bovine growth hormone polyadenylation signal
   4232..4250    -  promoter       T3 promoter: promoter for bacteriophage T3 RNA polymerase
   4309..4383    +  CDS            HBB (fragment): HBB_PONPY - Experimental evidence at transcript level: Swiss-Prot protein existence level 2. Involved in oxygen transport from the lung to the various peripheral tissues. From Pongo pygmaeus (Bornean orangutan).
   4454..4509    +  polyA_signal   β-globin poly(A) signal: rabbit β-globin polyadenylation signal (Gil and Proudfoot, 1987)
   4888..5476    -  rep_origin     ori: high-copy-number ColE1/pMB1/pBR322/pUC origin of replication
   5647..6507    -  CDS            AmpR: β-lactamase; bla; confers resistance to ampicillin, carbenicillin, and related antibiotics
   6508..6612    -  promoter       AmpR promoter: bla
>Addgene plasmid #129948 | pRDAX-215 C-Tag Venus173/155[1] L10 FKBP EBPF2 | depositor full sequence | sequence record 249326 | Full Sequence
GCCTGCCTCCAGGCCTCAATATTGGCCATTAGCCATATTATTCATTGGTTATATAGCATAAATCAATATT
GGCTATTGGCCATTGCATACGTTGTATCTATATCATAATATGTACATTTATATTGGCTCATGTCCAATAT
GACCGCCATGTTGGCATTGATTATTGACTAGTTATTAATAGTAATCAATTACGGGGTCATTAGTTCATAG
CCCATATATGGAGTTCCGCGTTACATAACTTACGGTAAATGGCCCGCCTGGCTGACCGCCCAACGACCCC
CGCCCATTGACGTCAATAATGACGTATGTTCCCATAGTAACGCCAATAGGGACTTTCCATTGACGTCAAT
GGGTGGAGTATTTACGGTAAACTGCCCACTTGGCAGTACATCAAGTGTATCATATGCCAAGTCCGCCCCC
TATTGACGTCAATGACGGTAAATGGCCCGCCTGGCATTATGCCCAGTACATGACCTTACGGGACTTTCCT
ACTTGGCAGTACATCTACGTATTAGTCATCGCTATTACCATGGTGATGCGGTTTTGGCAGTACACCAATG
GGCGTGGATAGCGGTTTGACTCACGGGGATTTCCAAGTCTCCACCCCATTGACGTCAATGGGAGTTTGTT
TTGGCACCAAAATCAACGGGACTTTCCAAAATGTCGTAATAACCCCGCCCCGTTGACGCAAATGGGCGGT
AGGCGTGTACGGTGGGAGGTCTATATAAGCAGAGCTCGTTTAGTGAACCGTCAGATCACTAGAAGCTTTA
TTGCGGTAGTTTATCACAGTTAAATTGCTAACGCAGTCAGTGCTTCTGACACAACAGTCTCGAACTTAAG
CTGCAGAAGTTGGTCGTGAGGCACTGGGCAGGTAAGTATCAAGGTTACAAGACAGGTTTAAGGAGACCAA
TAGAAACTGGGCTTGTCGAGACAGAGAAGACTCTTGCGTTTCTGATAGGCACCTATTGGTCTTACTGACA
TCCACTTTGCCTTTCTCTCCACAGGTGTCCACTCCCAGGCCACCATGGGAGTGCAGGTGGAAACCATCTC
CCCAGGAGACGGGCGCACCTTCCCCAAGCGCGGCCAGACCTGCGTGGTGCACTACACCGGGATGCTTGAA
GATGGAAAGAAATTTGATTCCTCCCGGGACAGAAACAAGCCCTTTAAGTTTATGCTAGGCAAGCAGGAGG
TGATCCGAGGCTGGGAAGAAGGGGTTGCCCAGATGAGTGTGGGTCAGAGAGCCAAACTGACTATATCTCC
AGATTATGCCTATGGTGCCACTGGGCACCCAGGCATCATCCCACCACATGCCACTCTCGTCTTCGATGTG
GAGCTTCTAAAACTGGAAGGGAGCTCTGCCAGCGGTGGCAGCACCAGTGTGTCAAAGGGAGAAGAGTTGT
TTACCGGTGTTGTTCCCATACTGGTGGAACTGGATGGTGACGTCAATGGACACAAGTTTAGCGTTTCTGG
CGAAGGAGAAGGCGATGCTACCTATGGCAAACTGACCCTCAAACTGATCTGTACGACTGGAAAGTTGCCT
GTACCTTGGCCAACACTGGTCACAACCTTGGGCTATGGGCTGCAATGCTTTGCCCGTTATCCTGATCACA
TGAAGCAACATGACTTCTTTAAGTCTGCTATGCCAGAGGGATATGTGCAGGAACGGACTATCTTCTTCAA
GGACGACGGCAACTACAAGACGAGAGCTGAGGTGAAATTTGAGGGTGACACACTGGTGAATCGCATAGAG
CTGAAAGGCATCGACTTCAAAGAAGATGGGAATATTCTCGGGCATAAACTCGAGTACAACTACAATTCCC
ACAACGTGTACATCACTGCCGATAAGCAGAAGAATGGGATTAAGGCGAACTTCAAGATCCGACACAACAT
CGAGTAAGAATTCAGATCCGCCCCTCTCCCTCCCCCCCCCCTAACGTTACTGGCCGAAGCCGCTTGGAAT
AAGGCCGGTGTGCGTTTGTCTATATGTTATTTTCCACCATATTGCCGTCTTTTGGCAATGTGAGGGCCCG
GAAACCTGGCCCTGTCTTCTTGACGAGCATTCCTAGGGGTCTTTCCCCTCTCGCCAAAGGAATGCAAGGT
CTGTTGAATGTCGTGAAGGAAGCAGTTCCTCTGGTAGCTTCTTGAAGACAAACAACGTCTGTAGCGACCC
TTTGCAGGCAGCGGAACCCCCCACCTGGCGACAGGTGCCTCTGCGGCCAAAAGCCACGTGTATAAGATAC
ACCTGCAAAGGCGGCACAACCCCAGTGCCACGTTGTGAGTTGGATAGTTGTGGAAAGAGTCAAATGGCTC
TCCTCAAGCGTATTCAACAAGGGGCTGAAGGATGCCCAGAAGGTACCCCATTGTATGGGATCTGATCTGG
GGCCTCGGTACACATGCTTTACATGTGTTTAGTCGAGGTTAAAAAAACGTCTAGGCCCCCCGAACCACGG
GGACGTGGTTTTCCTTTGAAAAACACGATGATAATATGGCCACAACCATGGTGAGCAAGGGCGAGGAGCT
GTTCACCGGGGTGGTGCCCATCCTGGTCGAGCTGGACGGCGACGTAAACGGCCACAAGTTCAGCGTGAGG
GGCGAGGGCGAGGGCGATGCCACCAACGGCAAGCTGACCCTGAAGTTCATCTGCACCACCGGCAAGCTGC
CCGTGCCCTGGCCCACCCTCGTGACCACCCTGAGCCACGGCGTGCAGTGCTTCGCCCGCTACCCCGACCA
CATGAAGCAGCACGACTTCTTCAAGTCCGCCATGCCCGAAGGCTACGTCCAGGAGCGCACCATCTTCTTC
AAGGACGACGGCACCTACAAGACCCGCGCCGAGGTGAAGTTCGAGGGCGACACCCTGGTGAACCGCATCG
AGCTGAAGGGCGTCGACTTCAAGGAGGACGGCAACATCCTGGGGCACAAGCTGGAGTACAACTTCAACAG
CCACAACATCTATATCATGGCCGTCAAGCAGAAGAACGGCATCAAGGTGAACTTCAAGATCCGCCACAAC
GTGGAGGACGGCAGCGTGCAGCTCGCCGACCACTACCAGCAGAACACCCCCATCGGCGACGGCCCCGTGC
TGCTGCCCGACAGCCACTACCTGAGCACCCAGTCCGTGCTGAGCAAAGACCCCAACGAGAAGCGCGATCA
CATGGTCCTGCTGGAGTTCCGCACCGCCGCCGGGATCACTCTCGGCATGGACGAGCTGTACAAGTAAACC
GGTGCTCGAGGTACCGATGAATAGCTAAGGTCGAGGCCGCAGGTAAGTATCAAGGTTACAAGACAGGTTT
AAGGAGACCAATAGAAACTGGGCTTGTCGAGACAGAGAAGACTCTTGCGTTTCTGATAGGCACCTATTGG
TCTTACTGACATCCACTTTGCCTTTCTCTCCACAGGTGTCGACAATCAACCTCTGGATTACAAAATTTGT
GAAAGATTGACTGGTATTCTTAACTATGTTGCTCCTTTTACGCTATGTGGATACGCTGCTTTAATGCCTT
TGTATCATGCTATTGCTTCCCGTATGGCTTTCATTTTCTCCTCCTTGTATAAATCCTGGTTGCTGTCTCT
TTATGAGGAGTTGTGGCCCGTTGTCAGGCAACGTGGCGTGGTGTGCACTGTGTTTGCTGACGCAACCCCC
ACTGGTTGGGGCATTGCCACCACCTGTCAGCTCCTTTCCGGGACTTTCGCTTTCCCCCTCCCTATTGCCA
CGGCGGAACTCATCGCCGCCTGCCTTGCCCGCTGCTGGACAGGGGCTCGGCTGTTGGGCACTGACAATTC
CGTGGTGTTGTCGGGGAAGCTGACGTCCTTTCCATGGCTGCTCGCCTGTGTTGCCACCTGGATTCTGCGC
GGGACGTCCTTCTGCTACGTCCCTTCGGCCCTCAATCCAGCGGACCTTCCTTCCCGCGGCCTGCTGCCGG
CTCTGCGGCCTCTTCCGCGTCTTCGCCTTCGCCCTCAGACGAGTCGGATCTCCCTTTGGGCCGCCTCCCC
GCCTGGAATTCGAGCTCGGTACGATCAGCCTCGACTGTGCCTTCTAGTTGCCAGCCATCTGTTGTTTGCC
CCTCCCCCGTGCCTTCCTTGACCCTGGAAGGTGCCACTCCCACTGTCCTTTCCTAATAAAATGAGGAAAT
TGCATCGCATTGTCTGAGTAGGTGTCATTCTATTCTGGGGGGTGGGGTGGGGCAGGACAGCAAGGGGGAG
GATTGGGAAGACAATAGCCCAGCTTTTGTTCCCTTTAGTGAGGGTTAATTGCGCGCTTGGCGTAATCATG
GTCATAGCTGTTTCCTGTGTGAAATTGTTATCCGCTAATTCACTCCTCAGGTGCAGGCTGCCTATCAGAA
GGTGGTGGCTGGTGTGGCCAATGCCCTGGCTCACAAATACCACTGAGATCTTTTTCCCTCTGCCAAAAAT
TATGGGGACATCATGAAGCCCCTTGAGCATCTGACTTCTGGCTAATAAAGGAAATTTATTTTCATTGCAA
TAGTGTGTTGGAATTTTTTGTGTCTCTCACTCGGAAGGACATATGGGAGGGCAAATCATTTAAAACATCA
GAATGAGTATTTGGTTTAGAGTTTGGCAACATATGCCCATATGCTGGCTGCCATGAACAAAGGTTGGCTA
TAAAGAGGTCATCAGTATATGAAACAGCCCCCTGCTGTCCATTCCTTATTCCATAGAAAAGCCTTGACTT
GAGGTTAGATTTTTTTTATATTTTGTTTTGTGTTATTTTTTTCTTTAACATCCCTAAAATTTTCCTTACA
TGTTTTACTAGCCAGATTTTTCCTCCTCTCCTGACTACTCCCAGTCATAGCTGTCCCTCTTCTCTTATGG
AGATCGGCCGGCCGCCGGCGTCGACGCGCGCGGCCGCGGCGCGCCGTTGCTGGCGTTTTTCCATAGGCTC
CGCCCCCCTGACGAGCATCACAAAAATCGACGCTCAAGTCAGAGGTGGCGAAACCCGACAGGACTATAAA
GATACCAGGCGTTTCCCCCTGGAAGCTCCCTCGTGCGCTCTCCTGTTCCGACCCTGCCGCTTACCGGATA
CCTGTCCGCCTTTCTCCCTTCGGGAAGCGTGGCGCTTTCTCATAGCTCACGCTGTAGGTATCTCAGTTCG
GTGTAGGTCGTTCGCTCCAAGCTGGGCTGTGTGCACGAACCCCCCGTTCAGCCCGACCGCTGCGCCTTAT
CCGGTAACTATCGTCTTGAGTCCAACCCGGTAAGACACGACTTATCGCCACTGGCAGCAGCCACTGGTAA
CAGGATTAGCAGAGCGAGGTATGTAGGCGGTGCTACAGAGTTCTTGAAGTGGTGGCCTAACTACGGCTAC
ACTAGAAGAACAGTATTTGGTATCTGCGCTCTGCTGAAGCCAGTTACCTTCGGAAAAAGAGTTGGTAGCT
CTTGATCCGGCAAACAAACCACCGCTGGTAGCGGTGGTTTTTTTGTTTGCAAGCAGCAGATTACGCGCAG
AAAAAAAGGATCTCAAGAAGATCCTTTGATCTTTTCTACGGGGTCTGACGCTCAGTGGAACGAAAACTCA
CGTTAAGGGATTTTGGTCATGAGATTATCAAAAAGGATCTTCACCTAGATCCTTTTAAATTAAAAATGAA
GTTTTAAATCAATCTAAAGTATATATGAGTAAACTTGGTCTGACAGTTACCAATGCTTAATCAGTGAGGC
ACCTATCTCAGCGATCTGTCTATTTCGTTCATCCATAGTTGCCTGACTCCCCGTCGTGTAGATAACTACG
ATACGGGAGGGCTTACCATCTGGCCCCAGTGCTGCAATGATACCGCGAGACCCACGCTCACCGGCTCCAG
ATTTATCAGCAATAAACCAGCCAGCCGGAAGGGCCGAGCGCAGAAGTGGTCCTGCAACTTTATCCGCCTC
CATCCAGTCTATTAATTGTTGCCGGGAAGCTAGAGTAAGTAGTTCGCCAGTTAATAGTTTGCGCAACGTT
GTTGCCATTGCTACAGGCATCGTGGTGTCACGCTCGTCGTTTGGTATGGCTTCATTCAGCTCCGGTTCCC
AACGATCAAGGCGAGTTACATGATCCCCCATGTTGTGCAAAAAAGCGGTTAGCTCCTTCGGTCCTCCGAT
CGTTGTCAGAAGTAAGTTGGCCGCAGTGTTATCACTCATGGTTATGGCAGCACTGCATAATTCTCTTACT
GTCATGCCATCCGTAAGATGCTTTTCTGTGACTGGTGAGTACTCAACCAAGTCATTCTGAGAATAGTGTA
TGCGGCGACCGAGTTGCTCTTGCCCGGCGTCAATACGGGATAATACCGCGCCACATAGCAGAACTTTAAA
AGTGCTCATCATTGGAAAACGTTCTTCGGGGCGAAAACTCTCAAGGATCTTACCGCTGTTGAGATCCAGT
TCGATGTAACCCACTCGTGCACCCAACTGATCTTCAGCATCTTTTACTTTCACCAGCGTTTCTGGGTGAG
CAAAAACAGGAAGGCAAAATGCCGCAAAAAAGGGAATAAGGGCGACACGGAAATGTTGAATACTCATACT
CTTCCTTTTTCAATATTATTGAAGCATTTATCAGGGTTATTGTCTCATGAGCGGATACATATTTGAATGT
ATTTAGAAAAATAAACAAATAGGGGTTCCGCGCACATTTCCCCGAAAAGTGCCACCTGACGTCTAAGAAA
CCATTATTATCATGACATTAACCTATAAAAATAGGCGTATCACGAGGCCCTTTCGTCTACGCGCGCGCCG
GCGGCGCGCCGTCGACGGCCGGCCGCGGCCGC
